Addgene plasmid #134864: pLVX-EF1a-EGFP-Emerin-IRES-Hygromycin
Purpose: Expresses EGFP-tagged nuclear envelope marker
Depositing lab: David Andrews. Depositing organization: Sunnybrook Research Institute. Publication: A reference library for assigning protein subcellular localizations by image-based machine learning. Schormann W, Hariharan S, Andrews DW. J Cell Biol. 2020 Mar 2;219(3). pii: 133635. doi: 10.1083/jcb.201904090. PubMed 31968357.
Backbone
  Vector backbone: pLVX-EF1a-IRES-Hygromycin
  Backbone size w/o insert (bp): 9258
  Total vector size (bp): 10753
  Vector type: Mammalian Expression, Lentiviral
  Selectable markers: Hygromycin
Growth in bacteria
  Bacterial resistance: Ampicillin, 100 μg/mL
  Growth temperature: 30°C
  Growth strain: NEB Stable
  Copy number: High Copy
Gene/Insert
  Gene/Insert name: emerin
  Species: H. sapiens (human)
  Insert size (bp): 765
  Entrez Gene: EMD (a.k.a. EDMD, LEMD5, STA)
  Promoter: EF1a
  Tag / fusion protein: EGFP (N terminal on insert)
  Cloning method: Gibson Cloning
  Sequencing primers: 5′ aag cgc gat cac atg gtc ctg
Terms and licenses: Academic/Nonprofit Terms; Industry Terms: Not Available to Industry
How to cite: pLVX-EF1a-EGFP-Emerin-IRES-Hygromycin was a gift from David Andrews (Addgene plasmid # 134864 ; http://n2t.net/addgene:134864 ; RRID:Addgene_134864)
