[The description below was written by a language model from this plasmid's Addgene catalogue record and pLannotate feature annotations shown in this document.]
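Description:
pLVX-EF1a-EGFP-Emerin-IRES-Hygromycin is an HIV-1-based lentiviral transfer plasmid for stable expression of a fluorescent nuclear envelope marker in mammalian cells. It is built on the pLVX-EF1a-IRES-Hygromycin backbone and is maintained in E. coli through a high-copy ColE1/pUC-type origin and the β-lactamase gene conferring ampicillin resistance. The catalogue lists a total size of 10,753 bp, while the sequenced record annotated here is 10,746 nt, a small difference the record does not explain.

The viral portion is bounded by two HIV-1 LTR elements, both annotated as truncated, each preceded by nef-homologous sequence. It includes the Ψ packaging signal with an adjoining gag fragment, the Rev response element for Rev-dependent nuclear export of the genomic RNA, and the cPPT/CTS, which aids nuclear import of the reverse-transcribed genome. Between these elements, the human EF-1α promoter with intron A sequence drives a single bicistronic transcript. The first cistron is EGFP fused to the N terminus of human emerin (EMD), an inner nuclear membrane protein, so that green fluorescence outlines the nuclear envelope. An EMCV IRES then permits cap-independent translation of the hygromycin resistance gene from the same mRNA, linking drug selection to expression of the fusion. A WPRE downstream enhances transcript stability and expression.

According to the record, the construct expresses an EGFP-tagged nuclear envelope marker, and the associated publication describes a reference library of localization landmarks for assigning protein subcellular localization by image-based machine learning. Hygromycin selection allows stable marker cell lines to be established after transduction.
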