Features (pLannotate 1.2.2; 26 found; start..end, strand, type, name):
    377..634     +  LTR            5' LTR (truncated): truncated 5' long terminal repeat (LTR) from HIV-1
    681..806     +  misc_feature   HIV-1 Ψ: packaging signal of human immunodeficiency virus type 1
    790..1128    +  CDS            HIV-1 gag (fragment): gag protein from human immunodeficiency virus 1; gag
   1303..1536    +  misc_feature   RRE: The Rev response element (RRE) of HIV-1 allows for Rev-dependent mRNA export from the nucleus to the cytoplasm.
   1913..2013    +  CDS            Rev (fragment): human immunodeficiency virus 1 (HIV-1) Rev protein; rev; enhances nuclear export of unspliced and incompletely spliced viral mRNAs
   2028..2143    +  misc_feature   cPPT/CTS: central polypurine tract and central termination sequence of HIV-1 (lacking the first T)
   2356..2567    +  promoter       EF-1α core promoter: core promoter for human elongation factor EF-1α
   2568..2681    +  intron         EF-1α intron A (fragment): intron upstream of the start codon of human EF-1α
   3307..3510    +  intron         EF-1α intron A: truncated intron upstream of the start codon of human EF-1α
   3547..3566    -  misc_feature   MCS (fragment): pBluescript multiple cloning site
   3574..4290    +  CDS            EGFP: EGFP is a basic (constitutively fluorescent) green fluorescent protein published in 1996, derived from Aequorea victoria. It is reported to be a rapidly-maturing weak dimer with moderate acid sensitivity.
   4297..5058    +  CDS            EMD: EMD_HUMAN - Also known as EDMD, STA. Experimental evidence at protein level: Swiss-Prot protein existence level 1. Stabilizes and promotes the formation of a nuclear actin cortical network. Stimulates actin polymerization in vitro by binding and stabilizing the pointed end of growing filaments. Inhibits beta- catenin activity by preventing its accumulation in the nucleus. Acts by influencing the nuclear accumulation of beta-catenin through a CRM1- dependent export pathway. Links centrosomes to the nuclear envelope via a microtubule association. EMD and BAF are cooperative cofactors of HIV-1 in
   5181..5643    +  misc_feature   IRES: internal ribosome entry site (IRES) of the encephalomyocarditis virus (EMCV)
   5681..6701    +  CDS            HygR (fragment): aminoglycoside phosphotransferase from E. coli; aph(4)-Ia; confers resistance to hygromycin
   6715..7303    +  misc_feature   WPRE: woodchuck hepatitis virus posttranscriptional regulatory element
   7320..7838    +  CDS            nef (fragment): NEF_HV1BR - Experimental evidence at protein level: Swiss-Prot protein existence level 1. Extracellular Nef protein targets CD4(+) T-lymphocytes for apoptosis by interacting with CXCR4 surface receptors (PubMed:14990729). From Human immunodeficiency virus type 1 group M subtype B (isolate BRU/LAI) (HIV-1).
   7886..8143    +  LTR            5' LTR (truncated): truncated 5' long terminal repeat (LTR) from HIV-1
   8293..8315    -  protein_bind   lac operator (fragment): The lac repressor binds to the lac operator to inhibit transcription in E. coli. This inhibition can be relieved by adding lactose or isopropyl-β-D-thiogalactopyranoside (IPTG). lac repressor encoded by lacI
   8319..8349    -  promoter       lac promoter: promoter for the E. coli lac operon
   8364..8385    -  protein_bind   CAP binding site: CAP binding activates transcription in the presence of cAMP. E. coli catabolite activator protein
   8398..8490    -  CDS            lacI (fragment): lac repressor; lacI; The lac repressor binds to the lac operator to inhibit transcription in E. coli. This inhibition can be relieved by adding lactose or isopropyl-β-D-thiogalactopyranoside (IPTG).
   8673..9261    -  rep_origin     ori: high-copy-number ColE1/pMB1/pBR322/pUC origin of replication
   9432..10292   -  CDS            AmpR: β-lactamase; bla; confers resistance to ampicillin, carbenicillin, and related antibiotics
  10293..10397   -  promoter       AmpR promoter: bla
  10445..10579   +  polyA_signal   SV40 poly(A) signal: SV40 polyadenylation signal
  10746..329     +  CDS            nef (fragment) (across the origin): NEF_HV1BR - Experimental evidence at protein level: Swiss-Prot protein existence level 1. Extracellular Nef protein targets CD4(+) T-lymphocytes for apoptosis by interacting with CXCR4 surface receptors (PubMed:14990729). From Human immunodeficiency virus type 1 group M subtype B (isolate BRU/LAI) (HIV-1).
>Addgene plasmid #134864 | pLVX-EF1a-EGFP-Emerin-IRES-Hygromycin | addgene full sequence | sequence record 322916 | Addgene NGS Result
TGGAAGGGCTAATTCACTCCCAAAGAAGACAAGATATCCTTGATCTGTGGATCTACCACACACAAGGCTA
CTTCCCTGATTAGCAGAACTACACACCAGGGCCAGGGGTCAGATATCCACTGACCTTTGGATGGTGCTAC
AAGCTAGTACCAGTTGAGCCAGATAAGGTAGAAGAGGCCAATAAAGGAGAGAACACCAGCTTGTTACACC
CTGTGAGCCTGCATGGGATGGATGACCCGGAGAGAGAAGTGTTAGAGTGGAGGTTTGACAGCCGCCTAGC
ATTTCATCACGTGGCCCGAGAGCTGCATCCGGAGTACTTCAAGAACTGCTGATATCGAGCTTGCTACAAG
GGACTTTCCGCTGGGGACTTTCCAGGGAGGCGTGGCCTGGGCGGGACTGGGGAGTGGCGAGCCCTCAGAT
CCTGCATATAAGCAGCTGCTTTTTGCCTGTACTGGGTCTCTCTGGTTAGACCAGATCTGAGCCTGGGAGC
TCTCTGGCTAACTAGGGAACCCACTGCTTAAGCCTCAATAAAGCTTGCCTTGAGTGCTTCAAGTAGTGTG
TGCCCGTCTGTTGTGTGACTCTGGTAACTAGAGATCCCTCAGACCCTTTTAGTCAGTGTGGAAAATCTCT
AGCAGTGGCGCCCGAACAGGGACTTGAAAGCGAAAGGGAAACCAGAGGAGCTCTCTCGACGCAGGACTCG
GCTTGCTGAAGCGCGCACGGCAAGAGGCGAGGGGCGGCGACTGGTGAGTACGCCAAAAATTTTGACTAGC
GGAGGCTAGAAGGAGAGAGATGGGTGCGAGAGCGTCAGTATTAAGCGGGGGAGAATTAGATCGCGATGGG
AAAAAATTCGGTTAAGGCCAGGGGGAAAGAAAAAATATAAATTAAAACATATAGTATGGGCAAGCAGGGA
GCTAGAACGATTCGCAGTTAATCCTGGCCTGTTAGAAACATCAGAAGGCTGTAGACAAATACTGGGACAG
CTACAACCATCCCTTCAGACAGGATCAGAAGAACTTAGATCATTATATAATACAGTAGCAACCCTCTATT
GTGTGCATCAAAGGATAGAGATAAAAGACACCAAGGAAGCTTTAGACAAGATAGAGGAAGAGCAAAACAA
AAGTAAGACCACCGCACAGCAAGCGGCCGGCCGCTGATCTTCAGACCTGGAGGAGGAGATATGAGGGACA
ATTGGAGAAGTGAATTATATAAATATAAAGTAGTAAAAATTGAACCATTAGGAGTAGCACCCACCAAGGC
AAAGAGAAGAGTGGTGCAGAGAGAAAAAAGAGCAGTGGGAATAGGAGCTTTGTTCCTTGGGTTCTTGGGA
GCAGCAGGAAGCACTATGGGCGCAGCGTCAATGACGCTGACGGTACAGGCCAGACAATTATTGTCTGGTA
TAGTGCAGCAGCAGAACAATTTGCTGAGGGCTATTGAGGCGCAACAGCATCTGTTGCAACTCACAGTCTG
GGGCATCAAGCAGCTCCAGGCAAGAATCCTGGCTGTGGAAAGATACCTAAAGGATCAACAGCTCCTGGGG
ATTTGGGGTTGCTCTGGAAAACTCATTTGCACCACTGCTGTGCCTTGGAATGCTAGTTGGAGTAATAAAT
CTCTGGAACAGATTTGGAATCACACGACCTGGATGGAGTGGGACAGAGAAATTAACAATTACACAAGCTT
AATACACTCCTTAATTGAAGAATCGCAAAACCAGCAAGAAAAGAATGAACAAGAATTATTGGAATTAGAT
AAATGGGCAAGTTTGTGGAATTGGTTTAACATAACAAATTGGCTGTGGTATATAAAATTATTCATAATGA
TAGTAGGAGGCTTGGTAGGTTTAAGAATAGTTTTTGCTGTACTTTCTATAGTGAATAGAGTTAGGCAGGG
ATATTCACCATTATCGTTTCAGACCCACCTCCCAACCCCGAGGGGACCCGACAGGCCCGAAGGAATAGAA
GAAGAAGGTGGAGAGAGAGACAGAGACAGATCCATTCGATTAGTGAACGGATCTCGACGGTATCGCCTTT
AAAAGAAAAGGGGGGATTGGGGGGTACAGTGCAGGGGAAAGAATAGTAGACATAATAGCAACAGACATAC
AAACTAAAGAATTACAAAAACAAATTACAAAAATTCAAAATTTTCGGGTTTATTACAGGGACAGCAGAGA
TCCAGTTTATCGATGAGTAATTCATACAAAAGGACTCGCCCCTGCCTTGGGGAATCCCAGGGACCGTCGT
TAAACTCCCACTAACGTAGAACCCAGAGATCGCTGCGTTCCCGCCCCCTCACCCGCCCGCTCTCGTCATC
ACTGAGGTGGAGAAGAGCATGCGTGAGGCTCCGGTGCCCGTCAGTGGGCAGAGCGCACATCGCCCACAGT
CCCCGAGAAGTTGGGGGGAGGGGTCGGCAATTGAACCGGTGCCTAGAGAAGGTGGCGCGGGGTAAACTGG
GAAAGTGATGTCGTGTACTGGCTCCGCCTTTTTCCCGAGGGTGGGGGAGAACCGTATATAAGTGCAGTAG
TCGCCGTGAACGTTCTTTTTCGCAACGGGTTTGCCGCCAGAACACAGGTAAGTGCCGTGTGTGGTTCCCG
CGGGCCTGGCCTCTTTACGGGTTATGGCCCTTGCGTGCCTTGAATTACTTCCACGCCCCTGGCTGCAGTA
CGTGATTCTTGATCCCGAGCTTCGGGTTGGAAGTGGGTGGGAGAGTTCGAGGCCTTGCGCTTAAGGAGCC
CCTTCGCCTCGTGCTTGAGTTGAGGCCTGGCTTGGGCGCTGGGGCCGCCGCGTGCGAATCTGGTGGCACC
TTCGCGCCTGTCTCGCTGCTTTCGATAAGTCTCTAGCCATTTAAAATTTTTGATGACCTGCTGCGACGCT
TTTTTTCTGGCAAGATAGTCTTGTAAATGCGGGCCAAGATCTGCACACTGGTATTTCGGTTTTTGGGGCC
GCGGGCGGCGACGGGGCCCGTGCGTCCCAGCGCACATGTTCGGCGAGGCGGGGCCTGCGAGCGCGGCCAC
CGAGAATCGGACGGGGGTAGTCTCAAGCTGGCCGGCCTGCTCTGGTGCCTGGCCTCGCGCCGCCGTGTAT
CGCCCCGCCCTGGGCGGCAAGGCTGGCCCGGTCGGCACCAGTTGCGTGAGCGGAAAGATGGCCGCTTCCC
GGCCCTGCTGCAGGGAGCTCAAAATGGAGGACGCGGCGCTCGGGAGAGCGGGCGGGTGAGTCACCCACAC
AAAGGAAAAGGGCCTTTCCGTCCTCAGCCGTCGCTTCATGTGACTCCACGGAGTACCGGGCGCCGTCCAG
GCACCTCGATTAGTTCTCGAGCTTTTGGAGTACGTCGTCTTTAGGTTGGGGGGAGGGGTTTTATGCGATG
GAGTTTCCCCACACTGAGTGGGTGGAGACTGAAGTTAGGCCAGCTTGGCACTTGATGTAATTCTCCTTGG
AATTTGCCCTTTTTGAGTTTGGATCTTGGTTCATTCTCAAGCCTCAGACAGTGGTTCAAAGTTTTTTTCT
TCCATTTCAGGTGTCGTGAGGATCTATTTCCGGTGAATTCCTCGAGACTAGTTCTAGAGCGGCCGCACCG
GTAATGGTGAGCAAGGGCGAGGAGCTGTTCACCGGGGTGGTGCCCATCCTGGTCGAGCTGGACGGCGACG
TAAACGGCCACAAGTTCAGCGTGTCCGGCGAGGGCGAGGGCGATGCCACCTACGGCAAGCTGACCCTGAA
GTTCATCTGCACCACCGGCAAGCTGCCCGTGCCCTGGCCCACCCTCGTGACCACCCTGACCTACGGCGTG
CAGTGCTTCAGCCGCTACCCCGACCACATGAAGCAGCACGACTTCTTCAAGTCCGCCATGCCCGAAGGCT
ACGTCCAGGAGCGCACCATCTTCTTCAAGGACGACGGCAACTACAAGACCCGCGCCGAGGTGAAGTTCGA
GGGCGACACCCTGGTGAACCGCATCGAGCTGAAGGGCATCGACTTCAAGGAGGACGGCAACATCCTGGGG
CACAAGCTGGAGTACAACTACAACAGCCACAACGTCTATATCATGGCCGACAAGCAGAAGAACGGCATCA
AGGTGAACTTCAAGATCCGCCACAACATCGAGGACGGCAGCGTGCAGCTCGCCGACCACTACCAGCAGAA
CACCCCCATCGGCGACGGCCCCGTGCTGCTGCCCGACAACCACTACCTGAGCACCCAGTCCGCCCTGAGC
AAAGACCCCAACGAGAAGCGCGATCACATGGTCCTGCTGGAGTTCGTGACCGCCGCCGGGATCACTCTCG
GCATGGACGAGCTGTACAAGCTCGACATGGACAACTACGCAGATCTTTCGGATACCGAGCTGACCACCTT
GCTGCGCCGGTACAACATCCCGCACGGGCCTGTAGTAGGATCAACTCGTAGGCTTTACGAGAAGAAGATC
TTCGAGTACGAGACCCAGAGGCGGCGGCTCTCGCCCCCCAGCTCGTCCGCCGCCTCCTCTTATAGCTTCT
CTGACTTGAATTCGACTAGAGGGGATGCAGATATGTATGATCTTCCCAAGAAAGAGGACGCTTTACTCTA
CCAGAGCAAGGGCTACAATGACGACTACTATGAAGAGAGCTACTTCACCACCAGGACTTATGGGGAGCCC
GAGTCTGCCGGCCCGTCCAGGGCTGTCCGCCAGTCAGTGACTTCATTCCCAGATGCTGACGCTTTCCATC
ACCAGGTGCATGATGACGATCTTTTGTCTTCTTCTGAAGAGGAGTGCAAGGATAGGGAACGCCCCATGTA
CGGCCGGGACAGTGCCTACCAGAGCATCACGCACTACCGCCCTGTTTCAGCCTCCAGGAGCTCCCTGGAC
CTGTCCTATTATCCTACTTCCTCCTCCACCTCTTTTATGTCCTCCTCATCATCTTCCTCTTCATGGCTCA
CCCGCCGTGCCATCCGGCCTGAAAACCGTGCTCCTGGGGCTGGGCTGGGCCAGGATCGCCAGGTCCCGCT
CTGGGGCCAGCTGCTGCTTTTCCTGGTCTTTGTGATCGTCCTCTTCTTCATTTACCACTTCATGCAGGCT
GAAGAAGGCAACCCCTTCTAGGGATCCCGCCCCTCTCCCTCCCCCCCCCCTAACGTTACTGGCCGAAGCC
GCTTGGAATAAGGCCGGTGTGCGTTTGTCTATATGTTATTTTCCACCATATTGCCGTCTTTTGGCAATGT
GAGGGCCCGGAAACCTGGCCCTGTCTTCTTGACGAGCATTCCTAGGGGTCTTTCCCCTCTCGCCAAAGGA
ATGCAAGGTCTGTTGAATGTCGTGAAGGAAGCAGTTCCTCTGGAAGCTTCTTGAAGACAAACAACGTCTG
TAGCGACCCTTTGCAGGCAGCGGAACCCCCCACCTGGCGACAGGTGCCTCTGCGGCCAAAAGCCACGTGT
ATAAGATACACCTGCAAAGGCGGCACAACCCCAGTGCCACGTTGTGAGTTGGATAGTTGTGGAAAGAGTC
AAATGGCTCTCCTCAAGCGTATTCAACAAGGGGCTGAAGGATGCCCAGAAGGTACCCCATTGTATGGGAT
CTGATCTGGGGCCTCGGTGCACATGCTTTACATGTGTTTAGTCGAGGTTAAAAAAACGTCTAGGCCCCCC
GAACCACGGGGACGTGGTTTTCCTTTGAAAAACACGATGATAAGCTTGCCACAACCCGTACCAAAGATGG
ATAGATCCGGAAAGCCTGAACTCACCGCGACGTCTGTCGAGAAGTTTCTGATCGAAAAGTTCGACAGCGT
CTCCGACCTGATGCAGCTCTCGGAGGGCGAAGAATCTCGTGCTTTCAGCTTCGATGTAGGAGGGCGTGGA
TATGTCCTGCGGGTAAATAGCTGCGCCGATGGTTTCTACAAAGATCGTTATGTTTATCGGCACTTTGCAT
CGGCCGCGCTCCCGATTCCGGAAGTGCTTGACATTGGGGAATTCAGCGAGAGCCTGACCTATTGCATCTC
CCGCCGTGCACAGGGTGTCACGTTGCAAGACCTGCCTGAAACCGAACTGCCCGCTGTTCTGCAGCCGGTC
GCGGAGGCCATGGATGCGATCGCTGCGGCCGATCTTAGCCAGACGAGCGGGTTCGGCCCATTCGGACCGC
AAGGAATCGGTCAATACACTACATGGCGTGATTTCATATGCGCGATTGCTGATCCCCATGTGTATCACTG
GCAAACTGTGATGGACGACACCGTCAGTGCGTCCGTCGCGCAGGCTCTCGATGAGCTGATGCTTTGGGCC
GAGGACTGCCCCGAAGTCCGGCACCTCGTGCACGCGGATTTCGGCTCCAACAATGTCCTGACGGACAATG
GCCGCATAACAGCGGTCATTGACTGGAGCGAGGCGATGTTCGGGGATTCCCAATACGAGGTCGCCAACAT
CTTCTTCTGGAGGCCGTGGTTGGCTTGTATGGAGCAGCAGACGCGCTACTTCGAGCGGAGGCATCCGGAG
CTTGCAGGATCGCCGCGGCTCCGGGCGTATATGCTCCGCATTGGTCTTGACCAACTCTATCAGAGCTTGG
TTGACGGCAATTTCGATGATGCAGCTTGGGCGCAGGGTCGATGCGACGCAATCGTCCGATCCGGAGCCGG
GACTGTCGGGCGTACACAAATCGCCCGCAGAAGCGCGGCCGTCTGGACCGATGGCTGTGTAGAAGTACTC
GCCGATAGTGGAAACCGACGCCCCAGCACTCGTCCGAGGGCAAAGGAATAGACGCGTCTGGAACAATCAA
CCTCTGGATTACAAAATTTGTGAAAGATTGACTGGTATTCTTAACTATGTTGCTCCTTTTACGCTATGTG
GATACGCTGCTTTAATGCCTTTGTATCATGCTATTGCTTCCCGTATGGCTTTCATTTTCTCCTCCTTGTA
TAAATCCTGGTTGCTGTCTCTTTATGAGGAGTTGTGGCCCGTTGTCAGGCAACGTGGCGTGGTGTGCACT
GTGTTTGCTGACGCAACCCCCACTGGTTGGGGCATTGCCACCACCTGTCAGCTCCTTTCCGGGACTTTCG
CTTTCCCCCTCCCTATTGCCACGGCGGAACTCATCGCCGCCTGCCTTGCCCGCTGCTGGACAGGGGCTCG
GCTGTTGGGCACTGACAATTCCGTGGTGTTGTCGGGGAAGCTGACGTCCTTTCCATGGCTGCTCGCCTGT
GTTGCCACCTGGATTCTGCGCGGGACGTCCTTCTGCTACGTCCCTTCGGCCCTCAATCCAGCGGACCTTC
CTTCCCGCGGCCTGCTGCCGGCTCTGCGGCCTCTTCCGCGTCTTCGCCTTCGCCCTCAGACGAGTCGGAT
CTCCCTTTGGGCCGCCTCCCCGCCTGGAATTAATTCTGCAGTCGAGACCTAGAAAAACATGGAGCAATCA
CAAGTAGCAATACAGCAGCTACCAATGCTGATTGTGCCTGGCTAGAAGCACAAGAGGAGGAGGAGGTGGG
TTTTCCAGTCACACCTCAGGTACCTTTAAGACCAATGACTTACAAGGCAGCTGTAGATCTTAGCCACTTT
TTAAAAGAAAAGAGGGGACTGGAAGGGCTAATTCACTCCCAACGAAGACAAGATATCCTTGATCTGTGGA
TCTACCACACACAAGGCTACTTCCCTGATTAGCAGAACTACACACCAGGGCCAGGGGTCAGATATCCACT
GACCTTTGGATGGTGCTACAAGCTAGTACCAGTTGAGCCAGATAAGGTAGAAGAGGCCAATAAAGGAGAG
AACACCAGCTTGTTACACCCTGTGAGCCTGCATGGGATGGATGACCCGGAGAGAGAAGTGTTAGAGTGGA
GGTTTGACAGCCGCCTAGCATTTCATCACGTGGCCCGAGAGCTGCATCCGGAGTACTTCAAGAACTGCTG
ATATCGAGCTTGCTACAAGGGACTTTCCGCTGGGGACTTTCCAGGGAGGCGTGGCCTGGGCGGGACTGGG
GAGTGGCGAGCCCTCAGATCCTGCATATAAGCAGCTGCTTTTTGCCTGTACTGGGTCTCTCTGGTTAGAC
CAGATCTGAGCCTGGGAGCTCTCTGGCTAACTAGGGAACCCACTGCTTAAGCCTCAATAAAGCTTGCCTT
GAGTGCTTCAAGTAGTGTGTGCCCGTCTGTTGTGTGACTCTGGTAACTAGAGATCCCTCAGACCCTTTTA
GTCAGTGTGGAAAATCTCTAGCAGTAGTAGTTCATGTCATCTTATTATTCAGTATTTATAACTTGCAAAG
AAATGAATATCAGAGAGTGAGAGGCCTTGACATTGCTAGCGTTTACCGTCGACCTCTAGCTAGAGCTTGG
CGTAATCATGGTCATAGCTGTTTCCTGTGTGAAATTGTTATCCGCTCACAATTCCACACAACATACGAGC
CGGAAGCATAAAGTGTAAAGCCTGGGGTGCCTAATGAGTGAGCTAACTCACATTAATTGCGTTGCGCTCA
CTGCCCGCTTTCCAGTCGGGAAACCTGTCGTGCCAGCTGCATTAATGAATCGGCCAACGCGCGGGGAGAG
GCGGTTTGCGTATTGGGCGCTCTTCCGCTTCCTCGCTCACTGACTCGCTGCGCTCGGTCGTTCGGCTGCG
GCGAGCGGTATCAGCTCACTCAAAGGCGGTAATACGGTTATCCACAGAATCAGGGGATAACGCAGGAAAG
AACATGTGAGCAAAAGGCCAGCAAAAGGCCAGGAACCGTAAAAAGGCCGCGTTGCTGGCGTTTTTCCATA
GGCTCCGCCCCCCTGACGAGCATCACAAAAATCGACGCTCAAGTCAGAGGTGGCGAAACCCGACAGGACT
ATAAAGATACCAGGCGTTTCCCCCTGGAAGCTCCCTCGTGCGCTCTCCTGTTCCGACCCTGCCGCTTACC
GGATACCTGTCCGCCTTTCTCCCTTCGGGAAGCGTGGCGCTTTCTCATAGCTCACGCTGTAGGTATCTCA
GTTCGGTGTAGGTCGTTCGCTCCAAGCTGGGCTGTGTGCACGAACCCCCCGTTCAGCCCGACCGCTGCGC
CTTATCCGGTAACTATCGTCTTGAGTCCAACCCGGTAAGACACGACTTATCGCCACTGGCAGCAGCCACT
GGTAACAGGATTAGCAGAGCGAGGTATGTAGGCGGTGCTACAGAGTTCTTGAAGTGGTGGCCTAACTACG
GCTACACTAGAAGAACAGTATTTGGTATCTGCGCTCTGCTGAAGCCAGTTACCTTCGGAAAAAGAGTTGG
TAGCTCTTGATCCGGCAAACAAACCACCGCTGGTAGCGGTGGTTTTTTTGTTTGCAAGCAGCAGATTACG
CGCAGAAAAAAAGGATCTCAAGAAGATCCTTTGATCTTTTCTACGGGGTCTGACGCTCAGTGGAACGAAA
ACTCACGTTAAGGGATTTTGGTCATGAGATTATCAAAAAGGATCTTCACCTAGATCCTTTTAAATTAAAA
ATGAAGTTTTAAATCAATCTAAAGTATATATGAGTAAACTTGGTCTGACAGTTACCAATGCTTAATCAGT
GAGGCACCTATCTCAGCGATCTGTCTATTTCGTTCATCCATAGTTGCCTGACTCCCCGTCGTGTAGATAA
CTACGATACGGGAGGGCTTACCATCTGGCCCCAGTGCTGCAATGATACCGCGAGACCCACGCTCACCGGC
TCCAGATTTATCAGCAATAAACCAGCCAGCCGGAAGGGCCGAGCGCAGAAGTGGTCCTGCAACTTTATCC
GCCTCCATCCAGTCTATTAATTGTTGCCGGGAAGCTAGAGTAAGTAGTTCGCCAGTTAATAGTTTGCGCA
ACGTTGTTGCCATTGCTACAGGCATCGTGGTGTCACGCTCGTCGTTTGGTATGGCTTCATTCAGCTCCGG
TTCCCAACGATCAAGGCGAGTTACATGATCCCCCATGTTGTGCAAAAAAGCGGTTAGCTCCTTCGGTCCT
CCGATCGTTGTCAGAAGTAAGTTGGCCGCAGTGTTATCACTCATGGTTATGGCAGCACTGCATAATTCTC
TTACTGTCATGCCATCCGTAAGATGCTTTTCTGTGACTGGTGAGTACTCAACCAAGTCATTCTGAGAATA
GTGTATGCGGCGACCGAGTTGCTCTTGCCCGGCGTCAATACGGGATAATACCGCGCCACATAGCAGAACT
TTAAAAGTGCTCATCATTGGAAAACGTTCTTCGGGGCGAAAACTCTCAAGGATCTTACCGCTGTTGAGAT
CCAGTTCGATGTAACCCACTCGTGCACCCAACTGATCTTCAGCATCTTTTACTTTCACCAGCGTTTCTGG
GTGAGCAAAAACAGGAAGGCAAAATGCCGCAAAAAAGGGAATAAGGGCGACACGGAAATGTTGAATACTC
ATACTCTTCCTTTTTCAATATTATTGAAGCATTTATCAGGGTTATTGTCTCATGAGCGGATACATATTTG
AATGTATTTAGAAAAATAAACAAATAGGGGTTCCGCGCACATTTCCCCGAAAAGTGCCACCTGACGTCGA
CGGATCGGGAGATCAACTTGTTTATTGCAGCTTATAATGGTTACAAATAAAGCAATAGCATCACAAATTT
CACAAATAAAGCATTTTTTTCACTGCATTCTAGTTGTGGTTTGTCCAAACTCATCAATGTATCTTATCAT
GTCTGGATCAACTGGATAACTCAAGCTAACCAAAATCATCCCAAACTTCCCACCCCATACCCTATTACCA
CTGCCAATTACCTGTGGTTTCATTTACTCTAAACCTGTGATTCCTCTGAATTATTTTCATTTTAAAGAAA
TTGTATTTGTTAAATATGTACTACAAACTTAGTAGT
