>Addgene plasmid #134864 | pLVX-EF1a-EGFP-Emerin-IRES-Hygromycin | depositor partial sequence | sequence record 263237 | Emerin
GACGGTAGGCCGCGCGGATCACTCTCGGCATGGACGAGCTGTACAAGCTCGACATGGACAACTACGCAGA
TCTTTCGGATACCGAGCTGACCACCTTGCTGCGCCGGTACAACATCCCGCACGGGCCTGTAGTAGGATCA
ACTCGTAGGCTTTACGAGAAGAAGATCTTCGAGTACGAGACCCAGAGGCGGCGGCTCTCGCCCCCCAGCT
CGTCCGCCGCCTCCTCTTATAGCTTCTCTGACTTGAATTCGACTAGAGGGGATGCAGATATGTATGATCT
TCCCAAGAAAGAGGACGCTTTACTCTACCAGAGCAAGGGCTACAATGACGACTACTATGAAGAGAGCTAC
TTCACCACCAGGACTTATGGGGAGCCCGAGTCTGCCGGCCCGTCCAGGGCTGTCCGCCAGTCAGTGACTT
CATTCCCAGATGCTGACGCTTTCCATCACCAGGTGCATGATGACGATCTTTTGTCTTCTTCTGAAGAGGA
GTGCAAGGATAGGGAACGCCCCATGTACGGCCGGGACAGTGCCTACCAGAGCATCACGCACTACCGCCCT
GTTTCAGCCTCCAGGAGCTCCCTGGACCTGTCCTATTATCCTACTTCCTCCTCCACCTCTTTTATGTCCT
CCTCATCATCTTCCTCTTCATGGCTCACCCGCCGTGCCATCCGGCCTGAAAACCGTGCTCCTGGGGCTGG
GCTGGGCCAGGATCGCCAGGTCCCGCTCTGGGGCCAGCTGCTGCTTTTCCTGGTCTTTGTGATCGTCCTC
TTCTTCATTTACCACTTCATGCAGGCTGAAGAAGGCAACCCCTTCTAGGGATCCCGCCCCTCTCCCTCCC
CCCCCCCTAACGTTACTGGCCGAAGCCGCTTGGAATAAGGCCGGTGTGCGTTGTCTATATGTTATTTTCC
ACCATATTGCCGTCTTTGCATGTGAGGGCCCGGAAACCTGACCTGTCTCTTGACGAGCATTCCTAGGGTC
TTTCCCCTCTCGCAAGAATGCAGTCTGTGATGTCGTGAAGAGCAGTCTCTGAGCTCTGAGACAACACGTC
TGTAGCGACCTTTGCAGCAGCGACCCCACTTGCGACAGTGCTCTGCGTAAGCCAGCAATACCTGCAAGCG
CAACCCAGCCAGTGGATGACGTCGCAAGTCAATGACTCCTCAGGCTATTCA
